Addgene plasmid #133890: Flag-Gsdmd-NT C122A
Purpose: Expresses Gsdmd-NT mutant in mammalian cells
Depositing lab: Judy Lieberman. Depositing organization: Boston Children's Hospital. Publication: Inflammasome-activated gasdermin D causes pyroptosis by forming membrane pores. Liu X, Zhang Z, Ruan J, Pan Y, Magupalli VG, Wu H, Lieberman J. Nature. 2016 Jul 6;535(7610):153-8. doi: 10.1038/nature18629. PubMed 27383986.
Backbone
  Vector backbone: pFlag-CMV-4
  Vector type: Mammalian Expression
Growth in bacteria
  Bacterial resistance: Ampicillin, 100 μg/mL
  Growth temperature: 37°C
  Growth strain: DH5alpha
  Copy number: High Copy
Gene/Insert
  Gene/Insert name: Gsdmd-NT
  Species: M. musculus (mouse)
  Cloning method: Restriction Enzyme; 5′ cloning site NotI (not destroyed); 3′ cloning site XbaI (not destroyed)
  Sequencing primers: 5′ CMV-F
Terms and licenses: Academic/Nonprofit Terms; Industry Terms: Not Available to Industry
How to cite: Flag-Gsdmd-NT C122A was a gift from Judy Lieberman (Addgene plasmid # 133890 ; http://n2t.net/addgene:133890 ; RRID:Addgene_133890)
