[The description below was written by a language model from this plasmid's Addgene catalogue record and pLannotate feature annotations shown in this document.]
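Description:
Flag-Gsdmd-NT C122A is a mammalian expression plasmid built on the pFlag-CMV-4 backbone that produces an N-terminally FLAG-tagged N-terminal fragment of mouse gasdermin D (Gsdmd-NT). The construct name indicates a cysteine-to-alanine substitution at position 122. The insert was cloned between NotI and XbaI sites, both retained. Transcription is driven by the human cytomegalovirus immediate early enhancer and promoter. A short FLAG epitope sequence (annotated as a fragment match to 3xFLAG) lies just upstream of the Gsdmd coding fragment, and the human growth hormone polyadenylation signal terminates the transcript.

In bacteria the 7,066 nt plasmid is maintained at high copy through a ColE1/pUC-type origin and selected with ampicillin via the β-lactamase gene; an f1 origin is also present. A second mammalian cassette places the neo (aminoglycoside phosphotransferase) gene under the SV40 enhancer/early promoter with an SV40 poly(A) signal. This should allow G418 selection of stable transfectants, although the catalogue entry does not list a mammalian selection marker. The adjacent ble and str annotations likely reflect flanking sequence carried along with neo from its transposon source. The small lac, lacI, lacZα, T7 and CloDF13 fragments appear to be backbone remnants rather than functional modules.

Gsdmd-NT is the fragment released when inflammatory caspases cleave gasdermin D, and it promotes pyroptosis. The associated publication reports that gasdermin D causes pyroptosis by forming membrane pores. This point mutant is therefore suited to testing, in transfected mammalian cells, how that cysteine contributes to the fragment's activity, with the FLAG tag available for detection or immunoprecipitation. The record does not describe the mutant's phenotype.
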