Features (pLannotate 1.2.2; 22 found; start..end, strand, type, name):
    219..598     +  enhancer       CMV enhancer: human cytomegalovirus immediate early enhancer
    600..799     +  promoter       CMV promoter: human cytomegalovirus (CMV) immediate early promoter
    845..865     +  CDS            3xFLAG (fragment): three tandem FLAG® epitope tags
    882..1709    +  CDS            Gsdmd (fragment): GSDMD_MOUSE - Also known as Gsdmdc1. Experimental evidence at protein level: Swiss-Prot protein existence level 1. [Gasdermin-D, N-terminal]: Promotes pyroptosis in response to microbial infection and danger signals (PubMed:26375003, PubMed:26375259, PubMed:26611636, PubMed:27383986, PubMed:27385778, PubMed:27418190, PubMed:32820063). Produced by the cleavage of gasdermin-D by inflammatory caspases CASP1 or CASP4/CASP11 in response to canonical, as well as non-canonical (such as cytosolic LPS) inflammasome activators (PubMed:26375003, PubMed:26375259, PubMed:26611636, PubMed:27383986, PubMed:2
   1726..2348    +  polyA_signal   hGH poly(A) signal: human growth hormone polyadenylation signal
   2390..2687    +  promoter       SV40 promoter: SV40 enhancer and early promoter
   2741..3532    +  CDS            neo: KKA2_KLEPN - Also known as kan, nptII. Experimental evidence at protein level: Swiss-Prot protein existence level 1. Resistance to kanamycin, neomycin, paromomycin, ribostamycin, butirosin and gentamicin B. From Klebsiella pneumoniae.
   3556..3933    +  CDS            ble: BLE_KLEPN - Experimental evidence at protein level: Swiss-Prot protein existence level 1. Binding protein with a strong affinity to the bleomycin family of antibiotics. Binds to CL990; an antimitotic-antibiotic compound. From Klebsiella pneumoniae.
   3975..4034    +  CDS            str (fragment): STR_KLEPN - Protein inferred from homology: Swiss-Prot protein existence level 3. The aminoglycoside phosphotransferases achieve inactivation of their antibiotic substrates by phosphorylation. From Klebsiella pneumoniae.
   4057..4080    -  rep_origin     CloDF13 ori (fragment): Plasmids containing the CloDF13 (CDF) origin of replication can be propagated in E. coli cells that contain additional plasmids with compatible origins.
   4081..4164    +  CDS            large T antigen (fragment): large T antigen from SV40 (simian virus 40)
   4187..4321    +  polyA_signal   SV40 poly(A) signal: SV40 polyadenylation signal
   4327..4345    -  promoter       T7 promoter: promoter for bacteriophage T7 RNA polymerase
   4383..4399    -  protein_bind   lac operator: The lac repressor binds to the lac operator to inhibit transcription in E. coli. This inhibition can be relieved by adding lactose or isopropyl-β-D-thiogalactopyranoside (IPTG). lac repressor encoded by lacI
   4407..4437    -  promoter       lac promoter: promoter for the E. coli lac operon
   4452..4473    -  protein_bind   CAP binding site: CAP binding activates transcription in the presence of cAMP. E. coli catabolite activator protein
   4486..4578    -  CDS            lacI (fragment): lac repressor; lacI; The lac repressor binds to the lac operator to inhibit transcription in E. coli. This inhibition can be relieved by adding lactose or isopropyl-β-D-thiogalactopyranoside (IPTG).
   4761..5349    -  rep_origin     ori: high-copy-number ColE1/pMB1/pBR322/pUC origin of replication
   5520..6380    -  CDS            AmpR: β-lactamase; bla; confers resistance to ampicillin, carbenicillin, and related antibiotics
   6381..6485    -  promoter       AmpR promoter: bla
   6512..6940    +  rep_origin     f1 ori (sequence partly withheld): f1 bacteriophage origin of replication; arrow indicates direction of (+) strand synthesis
   6971..59      -  CDS            lacZα (fragment) (across the origin): LacZα fragment of β-galactosidase; lacZ fragment
>Addgene plasmid #133890 | Flag-Gsdmd-NT C122A | addgene full sequence | sequence record 266229 | Addgene NGS Result
ATTAAGTTGGGTAACGCCAGGGTTTTCCCAGTCACGACGTTGTAAAACGACGGCCAGTGCCAAGCTGATC
TATACATTGAATCAATATTGGCAATTAGCCATATTAGTCATTGGTTATATAGCATAAATCAATATTGGCT
ATTGGCCATTGCATACGTTGTATCTATATCATAATATGTACATTTATATTGGCTCATGTCCAATATGACC
GCCATGTTGACATTGATTATTGACTAGTTATTAATAGTAATCAATTACGGGGTCATTAGTTCATAGCCCA
TATATGGAGTTCCGCGTTACATAACTTACGGTAAATGGCCCGCCTGGCTGACCGCCCAACGACCCCCGCC
CATTGACGTCAATAATGACGTATGTTCCCATAGTAACGCCAATAGGGACTTTCCATTGACGTCAATGGGT
GGAGTATTTACGGTAAACTGCCCACTTGGCAGTACATCAAGTGTATCATATGCCAAGTCCGCCCCCTATT
GACGTCAATGACGGTAAATGGCCCGCCTGGCATTATGCCCAGTACATGACCTTACGGGACTTTCCTACTT
GGCAGTACATCTACGTATTAGTCATCGCTATTACCATGGTGATGCGGTTTTGGCAGTACACCAATGGGCG
TGGATAGCGGTTTGACTCACGGGGATTTCCAAGTCTCCACCCCATTGACGTCAATGGGAGTTTGTTTTGG
CACCAAAATCAACGGGACTTTCCAAAATGTCGTAATAACCCCGCCCCGTTGACGCAAATGGGCGGTAGGC
GTGTACGGTGGGAGGTCTATATAAGCAGAGCTCGTTTAGTGAACCGTCAGAATTAATTCAGATCGATCTA
CCATGGACTACAAAGACGATGACGACAAGCTTGCGGCCGCAATGCCATCGGCCTTTGAGAAAGTGGTCAA
GAATGTGATCAAGGAGGTAAGCGGCAGCAGAGGCGATCTCATTCCGGTGGACAGCCTGCGGAACTCCACC
AGCTTCAGGCCCTACTGCCTTCTGAACAGGAAATTTTCAAGCTCAAGGTTCTGGAAACCCCGTTATTCAT
GTGTCAACCTGTCAATCAAGGACATCCTGGAGCCCAGTGCTCCAGAACCAGAACCGGAGTGTTTTGGCTC
CTTCAAAGTCTCTGATGTCGTCGATGGGAACATTCAGGGCAGAGTGATGTTGTCAGGCATGGGAGAAGGG
AAAATTTCTGGTGGGGCTGCAGTGTCTGACAGTTCCAGTGCCTCCATGAATGTGGCTATACTGCGTGTGA
CTCAGAAGACCTGGGAGACCATGCAGCATGAAAGGCACCTTCAGCAGCCTGAGAACAAAATCCTGCAACA
GCTTCGGAGTCGTGGGGATGACCTGTTTGTGGTGACCGAGGTGCTGCAGACAAAGGAGGAAGTGCAGATC
ACTGAGGTCCACAGCCAAGAGGGCTCAGGCCAGTTTACGCTGCCTGGAGCTTTATGCTTGAAGGGTGAAG
GCAAGGGCCACCAAAGCCGGAAGAAGATGGTGACCATTCCTGCAGGCAGCATCCTGGCATTCCGAGTGGC
CCAACTGCTTATTGGCTCTAAATGGGATATCCTTCTCGTCTCAGATGAGAAACAGAGGACCTTTGAGCCC
TCCTCAGGTGACAGAAAAGCAGTGGGCCAGAGGCACCATGGCCTCAATGTGCTTGCTGCGCTTTGTTCCA
TCGGAAAGCAGCTCAGTCTCCTGTCAGATTAGTCTAGAGGATCCCGGGTGGCATCCCTGTGACCCCTCCC
CAGTGCCTCTCCTGGCCCTGGAAGTTGCCACTCCAGTGCCCACCAGCCTTGTCCTAATAAAATTAAGTTG
CATCATTTTGTCTGACTAGGTGTCCTTCTATAATATTATGGGGTGGAGGGGGGTGGTATGGAGCAAGGGG
CAAGTTGGGAAGACAACCTGTAGGGCCTGCGGGGTCTATTGGGAACCAAGCTGGAGTGCAGTGGCACAAT
CTTGGCTCACTGCAATCTCCGCCTCCTGGGTTCAAGCGATTCTCCTGCCTCAGCCTCCCGAGTTGTTGGG
ATTCCAGGCATGCATGACCAGGCTCAGCTAATTTTTGTTTTTTTGGTAGAGACGGGGTTTCACCATATTG
GCCAGGCTGGTCTCCAACTCCTAATCTCAGGTGATCTACCCACCTTGGCCTCCCAAATTGCTGGGATTAC
AGGCGTGAACCACTGCTCCCTTCCCTGTCCTTCTGATTTTAAAATAACTATACCAGCAGGAGGACGTCCA
GACACAGCATAGGCTACCTGGCCATGCCCAACCGGTGGGACATTTGAGTTGCTTGCTTGGCACTGTCCTC
TCATGCGTTGGGTCCACTCAGTAGATGCCTGTTGAATTGGGTACGCGGCCAGCTTGGCTGTGGAATGTGT
GTCAGTTAGGGTGTGGAAAGTCCCCAGGCTCCCCAGCAGGCAGAAGTATGCAAAGCATGCATCTCAATTA
GTCAGCAACCAGGTGTGGAAAGTCCCCAGGCTCCCCAGCAGGCAGAAGTATGCAAAGCATGCATCTCAAT
TAGTCAGCAACCATAGTCCCGCCCCTAACTCCGCCCATCCCGCCCCTAACTCCGCCCAGTTCCGCCCATT
CTCCGCCCCATGGCTGACTAATTTTTTTTATTTATGCAGAGGCCGAGGCCGCCTCGGCCTCTGAGCTATT
CCAGAAGTAGTGAGGAGGCTTTTTTGGAGGAATTGATCAGCTTGGGATCTGATCAAGAGACAGGATGAGG
ATCGTTTCGCATGATTGAACAAGATGGATTGCACGCAGGTTCTCCGGCCGCTTGGGTGGAGAGGCTATTC
GGCTATGACTGGGCACAACAGACAATCGGCTGCTCTGATGCCGCCGTGTTCCGGCTGTCAGCGCAGGGGC
GCCCGGTTCTTTTTGTCAAGACCGACCTGTCCGGTGCCCTGAATGAACTGCAGGACGAGGCAGCGCGGCT
ATCGTGGCTGGCCACGACGGGCGTTCCTTGCGCAGCTGTGCTCGACGTTGTCACTGAAGCGGGAAGGGAC
TGGCTGCTATTGGGCGAAGTGCCGGGGCAGGATCTCCTGTCATCTCACCTTGCTCCTGCCGAGAAAGTAT
CCATCATGGCTGATGCAATGCGGCGGCTGCATACGCTTGATCCGGCTACCTGCCCATTCGACCACCAAGC
GAAACATCGCATCGAGCGAGCACGTACTCGGATGGAAGCCGGTCTTGTCGATCAGGATGATCTGGACGAA
GAGCATCAGGGGCTCGCGCCAGCCGAACTGTTCGCCAGGCTCAAGGCGCGCATGCCCGACGGCGAGGATC
TCGTCGTGACCCATGGCGATGCCTGCTTGCCGAATATCATGGTGGAAAATGGCCGCTTTTCTGGATTCAT
CGACTGTGGCCGGCTGGGTGTGGCGGACCGCTATCAGGACATAGCGTTGGCTACCCGTGATATTGCTGAA
GAGCTTGGCGGCGAATGGGCTGACCGCTTCCTCGTGCTTTACGGTATCGCCGCTCCCGATTCGCAGCGCA
TCGCCTTCTATCGCCTTCTTGACGAGTTCTTCTGAGCGGGACTCTGGGGTTCGAAATGACCGACCAAGCG
ACGCCCAACCTGCCATCACGAGATTTCGATTCCACCGCCGCCTTCTATGAAAGGTTGGGCTTCGGAATCG
TTTTCCGGGACGCCGGCTGGATGATCCTCCAGCGCGGGGATCTCATGCTGGAGTTCTTCGCCCACCCCGG
GCTCGATCCCCTCGCGAGTTGGTTCAGCTGCTGCCTGAGGCTGGACGACCTCGCGGAGTTCTACCGGCAG
TGCAAATCCGTCGGCATCCAGGAAACCAGCAGCGGCTATCCGCGCATCCATGCCCCCGAACTGCAGGAGT
GGGGAGGCACGATGGCCGCTTTGGTCGACCCGGACGGGACGCTCCTGCGCCTGATACAGAACGAATTGCT
TGCAGGCATCTCATGAGTGTGTCTTCCCGTTTTCCGCCTGAGGTCACTGCGTGGATGGAGCGCTGGCGCC
TGCTGCGCGACGGCGAGCTGCTCACCACCCACTCGCCAAGCTGGAACCGTAAAAAGGCCGCGTTGCTGGC
GTTTTTCCATAGGCTCCGCCGATCATAATCAGCCATACCACATTTGTAGAGGTTTTACTTGCTTTAAAAA
ACCTCCCACACCTCCCCCTGAACCTGAAACATAAAATGAATGCAATTGTTGTTGTTAACTTGTTTATTGC
AGCTTATAATGGTTACAAATAAAGCAATAGCATCACAAATTTCACAAATAAAGCATTTTTTTCACTGCAT
TCTAGTTGTGGTTTGTCCAAACTCATCAATGTATCTTATCATGTCTGGATCAATTCCCTATAGTGAGTCG
TATTAAATTCGTAATCATGTCATAGCTGTTTCCTGTGTGAAATTGTTATCCGCTCACAATTCCACACAAC
ATACGAGCCGGAAGCATAAAGTGTAAAGCCTGGGGTGCCTAATGAGTGAGCTAACTCACATTAATTGCGT
TGCGCTCACTGCCCGCTTTCCAGTCGGGAAACCTGTCGTGCCAGCTGCATTAATGAATCGGCCAACGCGC
GGGGAGAGGCGGTTTGCGTATTGGGCGCTCTTCCGCTTCCTCGCTCACTGACTCGCTGCGCTCGGTCGTT
CGGCTGCGGCGAGCGGTATCAGCTCACTCAAAGGCGGTAATACGGTTATCCACAGAATCAGGGGATAACG
CAGGAAAGAACATGTGAGCAAAAGGCCAGCAAAAGGCCAGGAACCGTAAAAAGGCCGCGTTGCTGGCGTT
TTTCCATAGGCTCCGCCCCCCTGACGAGCATCACAAAAATCGACGCTCAAGTCAGAGGTGGCGAAACCCG
ACAGGACTATAAAGATACCAGGCGTTTCCCCCTGGAAGCTCCCTCGTGCGCTCTCCTGTTCCGACCCTGC
CGCTTACCGGATACCTGTCCGCCTTTCTCCCTTCGGGAAGCGTGGCGCTTTCTCATAGCTCACGCTGTAG
GTATCTCAGTTCGGTGTAGGTCGTTCGCTCCAAGCTGGGCTGTGTGCACGAACCCCCCGTTCAGCCCGAC
CGCTGCGCCTTATCCGGTAACTATCGTCTTGAGTCCAACCCGGTAAGACACGACTTATCGCCACTGGCAG
CAGCCACTGGTAACAGGATTAGCAGAGCGAGGTATGTAGGCGGTGCTACAGAGTTCTTGAAGTGGTGGCC
TAACTACGGCTACACTAGAAGAACAGTATTTGGTATCTGCGCTCTGCTGAAGCCAGTTACCTTCGGAAAA
AGAGTTGGTAGCTCTTGATCCGGCAAACAAACCACCGCTGGTAGCGGTGGTTTTTTTGTTTGCAAGCAGC
AGATTACGCGCAGAAAAAAAGGATCTCAAGAAGATCCTTTGATCTTTTCTACGGGGTCTGACGCTCAGTG
GAACGAAAACTCACGTTAAGGGATTTTGGTCATGAGATTATCAAAAAGGATCTTCACCTAGATCCTTTTA
AATTAAAAATGAAGTTTTAAATCAATCTAAAGTATATATGAGTAAACTTGGTCTGACAGTTACCAATGCT
TAATCAGTGAGGCACCTATCTCAGCGATCTGTCTATTTCGTTCATCCATAGTTGCCTGACTCCCCGTCGT
GTAGATAACTACGATACGGGAGGGCTTACCATCTGGCCCCAGTGCTGCAATGATACCGCGAGACCCACGC
TCACCGGCTCCAGATTTATCAGCAATAAACCAGCCAGCCGGAAGGGCCGAGCGCAGAAGTGGTCCTGCAA
CTTTATCCGCCTCCATCCAGTCTATTAATTGTTGCCGGGAAGCTAGAGTAAGTAGTTCGCCAGTTAATAG
TTTGCGCAACGTTGTTGCCATTGCTACAGGCATCGTGGTGTCACGCTCGTCGTTTGGTATGGCTTCATTC
AGCTCCGGTTCCCAACGATCAAGGCGAGTTACATGATCCCCCATGTTGTGCAAAAAAGCGGTTAGCTCCT
TCGGTCCTCCGATCGTTGTCAGAAGTAAGTTGGCCGCAGTGTTATCACTCATGGTTATGGCAGCACTGCA
TAATTCTCTTACTGTCATGCCATCCGTAAGATGCTTTTCTGTGACTGGTGAGTACTCAACCAAGTCATTC
TGAGAATAGTGTATGCGGCGACCGAGTTGCTCTTGCCCGGCGTCAATACGGGATAATACCGCGCCACATA
GCAGAACTTTAAAAGTGCTCATCATTGGAAAACGTTCTTCGGGGCGAAAACTCTCAAGGATCTTACCGCT
GTTGAGATCCAGTTCGATGTAACCCACTCGTGCACCCAACTGATCTTCAGCATCTTTTACTTTCACCAGC
GTTTCTGGGTGAGCAAAAACAGGAAGGCAAAATGCCGCAAAAAAGGGAATAAGGGCGACACGGAAATGTT
GAATACTCATACTCTTCCTTTTTCAATATTATTGAAGCATTTATCAGGGTTATTGTCTCATGAGCGGATA
CATATTTGAATGTATTTAGAAAAATAAACAAATAGGGGTTCCGCGCACATTTCCCCGAAAAGTGCCACCT
G
[124 nt withheld, positions 6512-6635]
C
[91 nt withheld, positions 6637-6727]
A
[49 nt withheld, positions 6729-6777]
CCTTTGACGTTGGAGTCCACGTTCTTT
[37 nt withheld, positions 6805-6841]
ACCCTATCTCGGTCTATTCTTTTGATTTATAAGGGATTTTGCCGATTTCGGCCTATTGGTTAAAAAATGA
GCTGATTTAACAAAAATTTAACGCGAATTTTAACAAAATATTAACGCTTACAATTTCCATTCGCCATTCA
GGCTGCGCAACTGTTGGGAAGGGCGATCGGTGCGGGCCTCTTCGCTATTACGCCAGCTGGCGAAAGGGGG
ATGTGCTGCAAGGCG
